>Addgene plasmid #22362 | pCI-MOR207-1 | depositor full sequence | sequence record 10271 | Author sequence
TCAATATTGGCCATTAGCCATATTATTCATTGGTTATATAGCATAAATCAATATTGGCTATTGGCCATTG
CATACGTTGTATCTATATCATAATATGTACATTTATATTGGCTCATGTCCAATATGACCGCCATGTTGGC
ATTGATTATTGACTAGTTATTAATAGTAATCAATTACGGGGTCATTAGTTCATAGCCCATATATGGAGTT
CCGCGTTACATAACTTACGGTAAATGGCCCGCCTGGCTGACCGCCCAACGACCCCCGCCCATTGACGTCA
ATAATGACGTATGTTCCCATAGTAACGCCAATAGGGACTTTCCATTGACGTCAATGGGTGGAGTATTTAC
GGTAAACTGCCCACTTGGCAGTACATCAAGTGTATCATATGCCAAGTCCGCCCCCTATTGACGTCAATGA
CGGTAAATGGCCCGCCTGGCATTATGCCCAGTACATGACCTTACGGGACTTTCCTACTTGGCAGTACATC
TACGTATTAGTCATCGCTATTACCATGGTGATGCGGTTTTGGCAGTACACCAATGGGCGTGGATAGCGGT
TTGACTCACGGGGATTTCCAAGTCTCCACCCCATTGACGTCAATGGGAGTTTGTTTTGGCACCAAAATCA
ACGGGACTTTCCAAAATGTCGTAATAACCCCGCCCCGTTGACGCAAATGGGCGGTAGGCGTGTACGGTGG
GAGGTCTATATAAGCAGAGCTCGTTTAGTGAACCGTCAGATCACTAGAAGCTTTATTGCGGTAGTTTATC
ACAGTTAAATTGCTAACGCAGTCAGTGCTTCTGACACAACAGTCTCGAACTTAAGCTGCAGAAGTTGGTC
GTGAGGCACTGGGCAGGTAAGTATCAAGGTTACAAGACAGGTTTAAGGAGACCAATAGAAACTGGGCTTG
TCGAGACAGAGAAGACTCTTGCGTTTCTGATAGGCACCTATTGGTCTTACTGACATCCACTTTGCCTTTC
TCTCCACAGGTGTCCACTCCCAGTTCAATTACAGCTCTTAAGGCTAGAGTACTTAATACGACTCACTATA
GGCTAGCATGAATGGCACAGAAGGCCCTAACTTCTACGTGCCCTTCTCCAATGCGACGGGTGTGGTACGC
GAATTCACGCGTATGACAGAGAATAATTTCACAAAAGTGACAGTCTTCATGTTCAGTGGATTTTCAGATC
ACCCAGAATTACAAGTCAGTCTGTTCTTAATATTCCTTTTCATCTATTTATTCACTGTGTGGGGCAACAT
TGGGTTAATCTTGTTAATTAGAATTGACTCTCAGCTTCACACACCTATGTATTTTTTCCTCAGCAATTTA
GCATTCATTGACATATTTTATTCCTCCACTGTAACACCCAAGGCACTAGTTGATTTCCAGTCCACACAGA
AATCAATATCCTTTGTAGGCTGCTTTGTTCAGATGTATTTCTTTGTTGGTTTGGTGTGCAGTGAGTGTTT
CCTTCTGGGATCCATGGCTTATGATCGCTATGTAGCAATCTGCAATCCCTTACTATATTCTGTGATTATG
TCCCAGAAGGTGTGCAACTGGCTGGCAGTAATACCATACATGATAGGCTTCACAAATTCTCTGATATCCA
TCTGTGTGATAAGCAGTTTGCCTCTCTGTGATCCCTACATCAATCATTTCTTTTGTGACACCACAGCTCT
TTTAGCCCTGTCCTGTGTAGATGCCTTCAGCACGGAATTGGTGATCTTTGTTCTAGCTGGGTTCACACTC
CTCAGTTCTCTTCTCATTATCACTTTCACTTATGTGACCATCATCTCAGCCATCCTTAGGATACAGTCAG
CAGCTGGCAGGTGGAAGGCTTTTTCTACATGCGCCTCTCACCTCACAGGGGTCACTGTCTTCTATGGCTC
TTTGATTTTCACCTATTTGCAACCTGATAACACATCATCCCTCACCCAAGCACAGGTAGCCTCTGTGTTC
TACACCATTGTTATTCCCATGCTGAACCCACTGATCTACAGTCTGAGAAACAAAGATGTGAAAAATGCTC
TTCTGAGAGTCATCCACAGAAAACACCTTCTGTAAGCGGCCGCTTCGAGCAGACATGATAAGATACATTG
ATGAGTTTGGACAAACCACAACTAGAATGCAGTGAAAAAAATGCTTTATTTGTGAAATTTGTGATGCTAT
TGCTTTATTTGTAACCATTATAAGCTGCAATAAACAAGTTAACAACAACAATTGCATTCATTTTATGTTT
CAGGTTCAGGGGGAGATGTGGGAGGTTTTTTAAAGCAAGTAAAACCTCTACAAATGTGGTAAAATCGATA
AGGATCCGGGCTGGCGTAATAGCGAAGAGGCCCGCACCGATCGCCCTTCCCAACAGTTGCGCAGCCTGAA
TGGCGAATGG
[124 nt withheld, positions 2391-2514]
C
[91 nt withheld, positions 2516-2606]
A
[49 nt withheld, positions 2608-2656]
CCTTTGACGTTGGAGTCCACGTTCTTT
[37 nt withheld, positions 2684-2720]
ACCCTATCTCGGTCTATTCTTTTGATTTATAAGGGATTTTGCCGATTTCGGCCTATTGGTTAAAAAATGA
GCTGATTTAACAAAAATTTAACGCGAATTTTAACAAAATATTAACGCTTACAATTTCCTGATGCGGTATT
TTCTCCTTACGCATCTGTGCGGTATTTCACACCGCATATGGTGCACTCTCAGTACAATCTGCTCTGATGC
CGCATAGTTAAGCCAGCCCCGACACCCGCCAACACCCGCTGACGCGCCCTGACGGGCTTGTCTGCTCCCG
GCATCCGCTTACAGACAAGCTGTGACCGTCTCCGGGAGCTGCATGTGTCAGAGGTTTTCACCGTCATCAC
CGAAACGCGCGAGACGAAAGGGCCTCGTGATACGCCTATTTTTATAGGTTAATGTCATGATAATAATGGT
TTCTTAGACGTCAGGTGGCACTTTTCGGGGAAATGTGCGCGGAACCCCTATTTGTTTATTTTTCTAAATA
CATTCAAATATGTATCCGCTCATGAGACAATAACCCTGATAAATGCTTCAATAATATTGAAAAAGGAAGA
GTATGAGTATTCAACATTTCCGTGTCGCCCTTATTCCCTTTTTTGCGGCATTTTGCCTTCCTGTTTTTGC
TCACCCAGAAACGCTGGTGAAAGTAAAAGATGCTGAAGATCAGTTGGGTGCACGAGTGGGTTACATCGAA
CTGGATCTCAACAGCGGTAAGATCCTTGAGAGTTTTCGCCCCGAAGAACGTTTTCCAATGATGAGCACTT
TTAAAGTTCTGCTATGTGGCGCGGTATTATCCCGTATTGACGCCGGGCAAGAGCAACTCGGTCGCCGCAT
ACACTATTCTCAGAATGACTTGGTTGAGTACTCACCAGTCACAGAAAAGCATCTTACGGATGGCATGACA
GTAAGAGAATTATGCAGTGCTGCCATAACCATGAGTGATAACACTGCGGCCAACTTACTTCTGACAACGA
TCGGAGGACCGAAGGAGCTAACCGCTTTTTTGCACAACATGGGGGATCATGTAACTCGCCTTGATCGTTG
GGAACCGGAGCTGAATGAAGCCATACCAAACGACGAGCGTGACACCACGATGCCTGTAGCAATGGCAACA
ACGTTGCGCAAACTATTAACTGGCGAACTACTTACTCTAGCTTCCCGGCAACAATTAATAGACTGGATGG
AGGCGGATAAAGTTGCAGGACCACTTCTGCGCTCGGCCCTTCCGGCTGGCTGGTTTATTGCTGATAAATC
TGGAGCCGGTGAGCGTGGGTCTCGCGGTATCATTGCAGCACTGGGGCCAGATGGTAAGCCCTCCCGTATC
GTAGTTATCTACACGACGGGGAGTCAGGCAACTATGGATGAACGAAATAGACAGATCGCTGAGATAGGTG
CCTCACTGATTAAGCATTGGTAACTGTCAGACCAAGTTTACTCATATATACTTTAGATTGATTTAAAACT
TCATTTTTAATTTAAAAGGATCTAGGTGAAGATCCTTTTTGATAATCTCATGACCAAAATCCCTTAACGT
GAGTTTTCGTTCCACTGAGCGTCAGACCCCGTAGAAAAGATCAAAGGATCTTCTTGAGATCCTTTTTTTC
TGCGCGTAATCTGCTGCTTGCAAACAAAAAAACCACCGCTACCAGCGGTGGTTTGTTTGCCGGATCAAGA
GCTACCAACTCTTTTTCCGAAGGTAACTGGCTTCAGCAGAGCGCAGATACCAAATACTGTTCTTCTAGTG
TAGCCGTAGTTAGGCCACCACTTCAAGAACTCTGTAGCACCGCCTACATACCTCGCTCTGCTAATCCTGT
TACCAGTGGCTGCTGCCAGTGGCGATAAGTCGTGTCTTACCGGGTTGGACTCAAGACGATAGTTACCGGA
TAAGGCGCAGCGGTCGGGCTGAACGGGGGGTTCGTGCACACAGCCCAGCTTGGAGCGAACGACCTACACC
GAACTGAGATACCTACAGCGTGAGCTATGAGAAAGCGCCACGCTTCCCGAAGGGAGAAAGGCGGACAGGT
ATCCGGTAAGCGGCAGGGTCGGAACAGGAGAGCGCACGAGGGAGCTTCCAGGGGGAAACGCCTGGTATCT
TTATAGTCCTGTCGGGTTTCGCCACCTCTGACTTGAGCGTCGATTTTTGTGATGCTCGTCAGGGGGGCGG
AGCCTATGGAAAAACGCCAGCAACGCGGCCTTTTTACGGTTCCTGGCCTTTTGCTGGCCTTTTGCTCACA
TGGCTCGACAGATCT
Features (pLannotate 1.2.2; 14 found; start..end, strand, type, name):
    140..517     +  enhancer       CMV enhancer: human cytomegalovirus immediate early enhancer
    519..718     +  promoter       CMV promoter: human cytomegalovirus (CMV) immediate early promoter
    857..989     +  intron         chimeric intron: chimera between introns from human β-globin and immunoglobulin heavy chain genes
   1034..1052    +  promoter       T7 promoter: promoter for bacteriophage T7 RNA polymerase
   1133..2053    +  CDS            Olfr1019: O1019_MOUSE - Also known as Mor180-1. Experimental evidence at protein level: Swiss-Prot protein existence level 1. Olfactory receptor that is activated by the binding of organosulfur odorants with thioether groups such as (methylthio)methanethiol (MTMT). The activity of this receptor is mediated by G proteins which activate adenylyl cyclase (Probable). From Mus musculus (Mouse).
   2089..2210    -  polyA_signal   SV40 poly(A) signal: SV40 polyadenylation signal
   2233..2301    -  CDS            large T antigen (fragment): large T antigen from SV40 (simian virus 40)
   2320..2387    +  CDS            lacZα (fragment): LacZα fragment of β-galactosidase; lacZ fragment
   2391..2819    +  rep_origin     f1 ori (sequence partly withheld): f1 bacteriophage origin of replication; arrow indicates direction of (+) strand synthesis
   2847..2946    -  misc_feature   bom (fragment): basis of mobility region from pBR322
   3048..3083    -  CDS            rop (fragment): Rop protein, which maintains plasmids at low copy number; rop
   3178..3282    +  promoter       AmpR promoter: bla
   3283..4143    +  CDS            AmpR: β-lactamase; bla; confers resistance to ampicillin, carbenicillin, and related antibiotics
   4314..4902    +  rep_origin     ori: high-copy-number ColE1/pMB1/pBR322/pUC origin of replication
