[The description below was written by a language model from this plasmid's Addgene catalogue record and pLannotate feature annotations shown in this document.]
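Description:
pCI-MOR207-1 is a mammalian expression plasmid built on the Promega pCI backbone and carrying the mouse olfactory receptor MOR207-1 (Olfr1104), a 933 bp insert cloned between the NheI and NotI sites, both of which are retained. In bacteria it is maintained through a high-copy ColE1/pUC-type origin and selected with ampicillin via the β-lactamase gene and its own promoter. An f1 phage origin is also present and would allow single-stranded DNA production. Short annotated fragments of lacZα, bom, rop and SV40 large T antigen are backbone remnants rather than functional elements.

Expression in mammalian cells is driven by the human cytomegalovirus immediate early enhancer and promoter, followed by a chimeric β-globin/immunoglobulin heavy chain intron that generally improves transcript processing and expression. A T7 promoter lies just upstream of the coding region, where it can serve for in vitro transcription and as a sequencing primer site, and an SV40 polyadenylation signal terminates the transcript. The catalogue lists an N-terminal Rho tag on the receptor; such rhodopsin-derived leader tags are commonly used to promote and detect cell-surface expression of odorant receptors in heterologous cells, although the feature table does not annotate the tag separately. The automated annotation labels the receptor open reading frame as Olfr1019 (MOR180-1), which most likely reflects a best match to a related, curated olfactory receptor entry rather than the true identity; the catalogue designation is MOR207-1. The associated publication concerns odor coding across a mammalian receptor repertoire, which suggests use in heterologous expression for testing odorant responses.
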