Addgene plasmid #22362: pCI-MOR207-1
Depositing lab: Hiroaki Matsunami. Depositing organization: Duke University. Publication: Odor coding by a Mammalian receptor repertoire. Saito H, Chi Q, Zhuang H, Matsunami H, Mainland JD. Sci Signal. 2009 . 2(60):ra9. 10.1126/scisignal.2000016 PubMed 19261596.
Backbone
  Vector backbone: pCI
  Backbone manufacturer: Promega
  Backbone size w/o insert (bp): 4006
  Vector type: Mammalian Expression
Growth in bacteria
  Bacterial resistance: Ampicillin, 100 μg/mL
  Growth temperature: 37°C
  Growth strain: DH5alpha
  Copy number: Unknown
Gene/Insert
  Gene/Insert name: MOR207-1 (alt name: Mus musculus olfactory receptor 1104)
  Species: M. musculus (mouse)
  Insert size (bp): 933
  GenBank ID: NM_146767
  Entrez Gene: Olfr1104 (a.k.a. MOR207-1)
  Tag / fusion protein: Rho (N terminal on insert)
  Cloning method: Restriction Enzyme; 5′ cloning site NheI (not destroyed); 3′ cloning site NotI (not destroyed)
  Sequencing primers: 5′ T7; 3′ EBV-rev
Terms and licenses: Academic/Nonprofit Terms; Industry Terms: Not Available to Industry
How to cite: pCI-MOR207-1 was a gift from Hiroaki Matsunami (Addgene plasmid # 22362 ; http://n2t.net/addgene:22362 ; RRID:Addgene_22362)
