>Addgene plasmid #22362 | pCI-MOR207-1 | addgene partial sequence | sequence record 28195 | 22362 with T7
CCTACTTCTACGTGCCCTTCTCCAATGCGACGGGTGTGGTACGCGAATTCACGCGTATGACAGAGAATAA
TTTCACAAAAGTGACAGTCTTCATGTTCAGTGGATTTTCAGATCACCCAGAATTACAAGTCAGTCTGTTC
TTAATATTCCTTTTCATCTATTTATTCACTGTGTGGGGCAACATTGGGTTAATCTTGTTAATTAGAATTG
ACTCTCAGCTTCACACACCTATGTATTTTTTCCTCAGCAATTTAGCATTCATTGACATATTTTATTCCTC
CACTGTAACACCCAAGGCACTAGTTGATTTCCAGTCCACACAGAAATCAATATCCTTTGTAGGCTGCTTT
GTTCAGATGTATTTCTTTGTTGGTTTGGTGTGCAGTGAGTGTTTCCTTCTGGGATCCATGGCTTATGATC
GCTATGTAGCAATCTGCAATCCCTTACTATATTCTGTGATTATGTCCCAGAAGGTGTGCAACTGGCTGGC
AGTAATACCATACATGATAGGCTTCACAAATTCTCTGATATCCATCTGTGTGATAAGCAGTTTGCCTCTC
TGTGATCCCTACATCAATCATTTCTTTTGTGACACCACAGCTCTTTTAGCCCTGTCCTGTGTAGATGCCT
TCAGCACGGAATTGGTGATCTTTGTTCTAGCTGGGTTCACACTCCTCAGTTCTCTTCTCATTATCACTTT
CACTTATGTGACCATCATCTCAGCCATCCTTAGGATACAGTCAGCAGCTGGCAGGTGGAAGGCTTTTTCT
ACATGCGCCTCTCACCTCACAGGGG
